>Addgene plasmid #114106 | pAAV-hSyn-sbGLuc-ChR2(CS/DA)-EYFP | addgene full sequence | sequence record 252561 | Addgene NGS Result
ATGTCCTGCAGGCAGCTGCGCGCTCGCTCGCTCACTGAGGCCGCCCGGGCGTCGGGCGACCTTTGGTCGC
CCGGCCTCAGTGAGCGAGCGAGCGCGCAGAGAGGGAGTGGCCAACTCCATCACTAGGGGTTCCTGCGGCC
GCACGCGTGTGTCTAGACTGCAGAGGGCCCTGCGTATGAGTGCAAGTGGGTTTTAGGACCAGGATGAGGC
GGGGTGGGGGTGCCTACCTGACGACCGACCCCGACCCACTGGACAAGCACCCAACCCCCATTCCCCAAAT
TGCGCATCCCCTATCAGAGAGGGGGAGGGGAAACAGGATGCGGCGAGGCGCGTGCGCACTGCCAGCTTCA
GCACCGCGGACAGTGCCTTCGCCCCCGCCTGGCGGCGCGCGCCACCGCCGCCTCAGCACTGAAGGCGCGC
TGACGTCACTCGCCGGTCCCCCGCAAACTCCCCTTCCCGGCCACCTTGGTCGCGTCCGCGCCGCCGCCGG
CCCAGCCGGACCGCACCACGCGAGGCGCGAGATAGGGGGGCACGGGCGCGACCATCTGCGCTGCGGCGCC
GGCGACTCAGCGCTGCCTCAGTCTGCGGTGGGCAGCGGAGGAGTCGTGTCGTGCCTGAGAGCGCAGTCGA
GAAGGTACCGGATCCTCTAGAGTCGAGCTCAAGCTTGCCACCATGGGAGTCAAAGTTCTGTTTGCCCTGA
TCTGCATCGCTGTGGCCGAGGCCAAGCCCACCGAGAACAACGAAGACTTCAACATCGTGGCCGTGGCCAG
CAACTTCGCGACCACGGATCTCGATGCTGACCGCGGGAAGTTGCCCGGCAAGAAGCTGCCGCTGGAGGTG
CTCAAAGAGCTGGAAGCCAATGCCCGGAAAGCTGGCTGCACCAGGGGCTGTCTGATCTGCCTGTCCCACA
TCAAGTGCACGCCCAAGATGAAGAAGTTCATCCCAGGACGCTGCCACACCTACGAAGGCGACAAAGAGTC
CGCACAGGGCGGCATAGGCGAGGCGATCGTCGACATTCCTGAGATTCCTGGGTTCAAGGACTTGGAGCCC
CTGGAGCAGTTCATCGCACAGGTCGATCTGTGTGTGGACTGCACAACTGGCTGCCTCAAAGGGCTTGCCA
ACGTGCAGTGTTCTGACCTGCTCAAGAAGTGGCTGCCGCAACGCTGTGCGACCTTTGCCAGCAAGATCCA
GGGCCAGGTGGACAAGATCAAGGGGGCCGGTGGTGACGGGGATCCACTAGTCCAGTGTGGTGGAATTGCC
CTTGCTGCCACCATGGACTATGGCGGCGCTTTGTCTGCCGTCGGACGCGAACTTTTGTTCGTTACTAATC
CTGTGGTGGTGAACGGGTCCGTCCTGGTCCCTGAGGATCAATGTTACTGTGCCGGATGGATTGAATCTCG
CGGCACGAACGGCGCTCAGACCGCGTCAAATGTCCTGCAGTGGCTTGCAGCAGGATTCAGCATTTTGCTG
CTGATGTTCTATGCCTACCAAACCTGGAAATCTACATGCGGCTGGGAGGAGATCTATGTGTGCGCCATTG
AAATGGTTAAGGTGATTCTCGAGTTCTTTTTTGAGTTTAAGAATCCCTCTATGCTCTACCTTGCCACAGG
ACACCGGGTGCAGTGGCTGCGCTATGCAGAGTGGCTGCTCACTTCTCCTGTCATCCTTATCCACCTGAGC
AACCTCACCGGCCTGAGCAACGACTACAGCAGGAGAACCATGGGACTCCTTGTCTCAGCCATCGGGACTA
TCGTGTGGGGGGCTACCAGCGCCATGGCAACCGGCTATGTTAAAGTCATCTTCTTTTGTCTTGGATTGTG
CTATGGCGCGAACACATTTTTTCACGCCGCCAAAGCATATATCGAGGGTTATCATACTGTGCCAAAGGGT
CGGTGCCGCCAGGTCGTGACCGGCATGGCATGGCTGTTTTTCGTGAGCTGGGGTATGTTCCCAATTCTCT
TCATTTTGGGGCCCGAAGGTTTTGGCGTCCTGAGCGTCTATGGCTCCACCGTAGGTCACACGATTATTGA
TCTGATGAGTAAAAATTGTTGGGGGTTGTTGGGACACTACCTGCGCGTCCTGATCCACGAGCACATATTG
ATTCACGGAGATATCCGCAAAACCACCAAACTGAACATCGGCGGAACGGAGATCGAGGTCGAGACTCTCG
TCGAAGACGAAGCCGAGGCCGGAGCCGTGCCAGCGGCCGCCGTGAGCAAGGGCGAGGAGCTGTTCACCGG
GGTGGTGCCCATCCTGGTCGAGCTGGACGGCGACGTAAACGGCCACAAGTTCAGCGTGTCCGGCGAGGGC
GAGGGCGATGCCACCTACGGCAAGCTGACCCTGAAGTTCATCTGCACCACCGGCAAGCTGCCCGTGCCCT
GGCCCACCCTCGTGACCACCTTCGGCTACGGCCTGCAGTGCTTCGCCCGCTACCCCGACCACATGAAGCA
GCACGACTTCTTCAAGTCCGCCATGCCCGAAGGCTACGTCCAGGAGCGCACCATCTTCTTCAAGGACGAC
GGCAACTACAAGACCCGCGCCGAGGTGAAGTTCGAGGGCGACACCCTGGTGAACCGCATCGAGCTGAAGG
GCATCGACTTCAAGGAGGACGGCAACATCCTGGGGCACAAGCTGGAGTACAACTACAACAGCCACAACGT
CTATATCATGGCCGACAAGCAGAAGAACGGCATCAAGGTGAACTTCAAGATCCGCCACAACATCGAGGAC
GGCAGCGTGCAGCTCGCCGACCACTACCAGCAGAACACCCCCATCGGCGACGGCCCCGTGCTGCTGCCCG
ACAACCACTACCTGAGCTACCAGTCCGCCCTGAGCAAAGACCCCAACGAGAAGCGCGATCACATGGTCCT
GCTGGAGTTCGTGACCGCCGCCGGGATCACTCTCGGCATGGACGAGCTGTACAAGTAACATATGCTCTAG
CCAATTGCCGGTCATCATCACCATCACCATTGAGTTTAATTCGATATCAAGCTTATCGATAATCAACCTC
TGGATTACAAAATTTGTGAAAGATTGACTGGTATTCTTAACTATGTTGCTCCTTTTACGCTATGTGGATA
CGCTGCTTTAATGCCTTTGTATCATGCTATTGCTTCCCGTATGGCTTTCATTTTCTCCTCCTTGTATAAA
TCCTGGTTGCTGTCTCTTTATGAGGAGTTGTGGCCCGTTGTCAGGCAACGTGGCGTGGTGTGCACTGTGT
TTGCTGACGCAACCCCCACTGGTTGGGGCATTGCCACCACCTGTCAGCTCCTTTCCGGGACTTTCGCTTT
CCCCCTCCCTATTGCCACGGCGGAACTCATCGCCGCCTGCCTTGCCCGCTGCTGGACAGGGGCTCGGCTG
TTGGGCACTGACAATTCCGTGGTGTTGTCGGGGAAATCATCGTCCTTTCCTTGGCTGCTCGCCTATGTTG
CCACCTGGATTCTGCGCGGGACGTCCTTCTGCTACGTCCCTTCGGCCCTCAATCCAGCGGACCTTCCTTC
CCGCGGCCTGCTGCCGGCTCTGCGGCCTCTTCCGCGTCTTCGCCTTCGCCCTCAGACGAGTCGGATCTCC
CTTTGGGCCGCCTCCCCGCATCGATACCGAGCGCTGCTCGAGAGATCTACGGGTGGCATCCCTGTGACCC
CTCCCCAGTGCCTCTCCTGGCCCTGGAAGTTGCCACTCCAGTGCCCACCAGCCTTGTCCTAATAAAATTA
AGTTGCATCATTTTGTCTGACTAGGTGTCCTTCTATAATATTATGGGGTGGAGGGGGGTGGTATGGAGCA
AGGGGCAAGTTGGGAAGACAACCTGTAGGGCCTGCGGGGTCTATTGGGAACCAAGCTGGAGTGCAGTGGC
ACAATCTTGGCTCACTGCAATCTCCGCCTCCTGGGTTCAAGCGATTCTCCTGCCTCAGCCTCCCGAGTTG
TTGGGATTCCAGGCATGCATGACCAGGCTCAGCTAATTTTTGTTTTTTTGGTAGAGACGGGGTTTCACCA
TATTGGCCAGGCTGGTCTCCAACTCCTAATCTCAGGTGATCTACCCACCTTGGCCTCCCAAATTGCTGGG
ATTACAGGCGTGAACCACTGCTCCCTTCCCTGTCCTTCTGATTTTGTAGGTAACCACGTGCGGACCGAGC
GGCCGCAGGAACCCCTAGTGATGGAGTTGGCCACTCCCTCTCTGCGCGCTCGCTCGCTCACTGAGGCCGG
GCGACCAAAGGTCGCCCGACGCCCGGGCTTTGCCCGGGCGGCCTCAGTGAGCGAGCGAGCGCGCAGCTGC
CTGCAGGGGCGCCTGATGCGGTATTTTCTCCTTACGCATCTGTGCGGTATTTCACACCGCATA
[95 nt withheld, positions 4334-4428]
T
[46 nt withheld, positions 4430-4475]
C
[141 nt withheld, positions 4477-4617]
CCTTTGACGTTGGAGTCCACGTTCTTT
[37 nt withheld, positions 4645-4681]
ACTCTATCTCGGGCTATTCTTTTGATTTATAAGGGATTTTGCCGATTTCGGTCTATTGGTTAAAAAATGA
GCTGATTTAACAAAAATTTAACGCGAATTTTAACAAAATATTAACGTTTACAATTTTATGGTGCACTCTC
AGTACAATCTGCTCTGATGCCGCATAGTTAAGCCAGCCCCGACACCCGCCAACACCCGCTGACGCGCCCT
GACGGGCTTGTCTGCTCCCGGCATCCGCTTACAGACAAGCTGTGACCGTCTCCGGGAGCTGCATGTGTCA
GAGGTTTTCACCGTCATCACCGAAACGCGCGAGACGAAAGGGCCTCGTGATACGCCTATTTTTATAGGTT
AATGTCATGATAATAATGGTTTCTTAGACGTCAGGTGGCACTTTTCGGGGAAATGTGCGCGGAACCCCTA
TTTGTTTATTTTTCTAAATACATTCAAATATGTATCCGCTCATGAGACAATAACCCTGATAAATGCTTCA
ATAATATTGAAAAAGGAAGAGTATGAGTATTCAACATTTCCGTGTCGCCCTTATTCCCTTTTTTGCGGCA
TTTTGCCTTCCTGTTTTTGCTCACCCAGAAACGCTGGTGAAAGTAAAAGATGCTGAAGATCAGTTGGGTG
CACGAGTGGGTTACATCGAACTGGATCTCAACAGCGGTAAGATCCTTGAGAGTTTTCGCCCCGAAGAACG
TTTTCCAATGATGAGCACTTTTAAAGTTCTGCTATGTGGCGCGGTATTATCCCGTATTGACGCCGGGCAA
GAGCAACTCGGTCGCCGCATACACTATTCTCAGAATGACTTGGTTGAGTACTCACCAGTCACAGAAAAGC
ATCTTACGGATGGCATGACAGTAAGAGAATTATGCAGTGCTGCCATAACCATGAGTGATAACACTGCGGC
CAACTTACTTCTGACAACGATCGGAGGACCGAAGGAGCTAACCGCTTTTTTGCACAACATGGGGGATCAT
GTAACTCGCCTTGATCGTTGGGAACCGGAGCTGAATGAAGCCATACCAAACGACGAGCGTGACACCACGA
TGCCTGTAGCAATGGCAACAACGTTGCGCAAACTATTAACTGGCGAACTACTTACTCTAGCTTCCCGGCA
ACAATTAATAGACTGGATGGAGGCGGATAAAGTTGCAGGACCACTTCTGCGCTCGGCCCTTCCGGCTGGC
TGGTTTATTGCTGATAAATCTGGAGCCGGTGAGCGTGGGTCTCGCGGTATCATTGCAGCACTGGGGCCAG
ATGGTAAGCCCTCCCGTATCGTAGTTATCTACACGACGGGGAGTCAGGCAACTATGGATGAACGAAATAG
ACAGATCGCTGAGATAGGTGCCTCACTGATTAAGCATTGGTAACTGTCAGACCAAGTTTACTCATATATA
CTTTAGATTGATTTAAAACTTCATTTTTAATTTAAAAGGATCTAGGTGAAGATCCTTTTTGATAATCTCA
TGACCAAAATCCCTTAACGTGAGTTTTCGTTCCACTGAGCGTCAGACCCCGTAGAAAAGATCAAAGGATC
TTCTTGAGATCCTTTTTTTCTGCGCGTAATCTGCTGCTTGCAAACAAAAAAACCACCGCTACCAGCGGTG
GTTTGTTTGCCGGATCAAGAGCTACCAACTCTTTTTCCGAAGGTAACTGGCTTCAGCAGAGCGCAGATAC
CAAATACTGTTCTTCTAGTGTAGCCGTAGTTAGGCCACCACTTCAAGAACTCTGTAGCACCGCCTACATA
CCTCGCTCTGCTAATCCTGTTACCAGTGGCTGCTGCCAGTGGCGATAAGTCGTGTCTTACCGGGTTGGAC
TCAAGACGATAGTTACCGGATAAGGCGCAGCGGTCGGGCTGAACGGGGGGTTCGTGCACACAGCCCAGCT
TGGAGCGAACGACCTACACCGAACTGAGATACCTACAGCGTGAGCTATGAGAAAGCGCCACGCTTCCCGA
AGGGAGAAAGGCGGACAGGTATCCGGTAAGCGGCAGGGTCGGAACAGGAGAGCGCACGAGGGAGCTTCCA
GGGGGAAACGCCTGGTATCTTTATAGTCCTGTCGGGTTTCGCCACCTCTGACTTGAGCGTCGATTTTTGT
GATGCTCGTCAGGGGGGCGGAGCCTATGGAAAAACGCCAGCAACGCGGCCTTTTTACGGTTCCTGGCCTT
TTGCTGGCCTTTTGCTCAC
Features (pLannotate 1.2.2; 18 found; start..end, strand, type, name):
     16..43      +  repeat_region  AAV2 ITR (fragment): inverted terminal repeat of adeno-associated virus serotype 2 inverted
     72..99      +  repeat_region  AAV2 ITR (fragment): inverted terminal repeat of adeno-associated virus serotype 2 inverted
    179..626     +  promoter       hSyn promoter: human synapsin I promoter; confers neuron-specific expression (Kügler et al., 2003)
    640..656     +  misc_feature   MCS (fragment): pUC18/19 multiple cloning site
    673..1227    +  CDS            hGLuc: secreted Gaussia luciferase human codon-optimized
   1273..2199    +  CDS            ChR2(H134R): H134R mutant of an N-terminal fragment of channelrhodopsin-2 from the alga Chlamydomonas reinhardtii (Nagel et al., 2005) blue light-activated cation channel
   2212..2928    +  CDS            EYFP: enhanced YFP mammalian codon-optimized
   2978..3001    +  misc_feature   MCS (fragment): pBluescript multiple cloning site
   3001..3589    +  misc_feature   WPRE: woodchuck hepatitis virus posttranscriptional regulatory element
   3621..4097    +  polyA_signal   hGH poly(A) signal: human growth hormone polyadenylation signal
   4137..4277    +  repeat_region  AAV2 ITR: inverted terminal repeat of adeno-associated virus serotype 2 inverted
   4282..4333    -  misc_feature   bom (fragment): basis of mobility region from pBR322
   4352..4807    +  rep_origin     f1 ori (sequence partly withheld): f1 bacteriophage origin of replication; arrow indicates direction of (+) strand synthesis
   4808..4857    -  misc_feature   bom (fragment): basis of mobility region from pBR322
   4959..4994    -  CDS            rop (fragment): Rop protein, which maintains plasmids at low copy number; rop
   5089..5193    +  promoter       AmpR promoter: bla
   5194..6054    +  CDS            AmpR: β-lactamase; bla; confers resistance to ampicillin, carbenicillin, and related antibiotics
   6225..6813    +  rep_origin     ori: high-copy-number ColE1/pMB1/pBR322/pUC origin of replication
