[The description below was written by a language model from this plasmid's Addgene catalogue record and pLannotate feature annotations shown in this document.]
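Description:
pAAV-hSyn-sbGLuc-ChR2(CS/DA)-EYFP is an adeno-associated virus transfer plasmid for neuron-targeted mammalian expression of a "step-function luminopsin", a single fusion protein that combines a light-emitting enzyme with a light-gated ion channel. The pAAV backbone is propagated in E. coli through a ColE1/pUC-type origin and selected with ampicillin via the bla gene. It also carries an f1 phage origin. The catalogue lists it as low copy, about 6.9 kb in total, and grown in a recombination-tolerant strain, which is usual for ITR-containing plasmids. The expression cassette is flanked by AAV2 inverted terminal repeats, which allow it to be packaged into recombinant AAV particles. In the sequenced record the upstream ITR is annotated only as short fragments, while the downstream one is detected intact.

Within the ITRs, the human synapsin I promoter restricts expression to neurons and drives one continuous open reading frame. This frame encodes the "slow burn" variant of Gaussia luciferase, then channelrhodopsin-2, then EYFP. The automated annotation labels the opsin as the H134R form, but the catalogue identifies it as the C128S/D156A double mutant, a stabilized step-function opsin whose conducting state persists long after a brief light stimulus. A WPRE and the human growth hormone polyadenylation signal follow the coding sequence to enhance transcript stability and processing.

The construct is intended for bioluminescent optogenetics. Supplying the luciferase substrate generates light that activates the tethered opsin, giving chemically triggered and prolonged neuronal modulation. The channel can also be driven by external light, making the tool bimodal. EYFP marks the expressing cells.
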