Addgene plasmid #114106: pAAV-hSyn-sbGLuc-ChR2(CS/DA)-EYFP
Purpose: fusion protein of Gaussia luciferase variant slow burn, Channelrhodopsin-2 variant C128S/D156A (stabilized step function opsin), and enhanced yellow fluorescent protein for bioluminescent optogenetics
Depositing lab: Ute Hochgeschwender. Depositing organization: Central Michigan University. Publication: Step-function luminopsins for bimodal prolonged neuromodulation. Berglund K, Fernandez AM, Gutekunst CN, Hochgeschwender U, Gross RE. J Neurosci Res. 2019 Apr 7. doi: 10.1002/jnr.24424. PubMed 30957296.
Backbone
  Vector backbone: pAAV
  Backbone size w/o insert (bp): 4610
  Total vector size (bp): 6881
  Vector type: Mammalian Expression, AAV
Growth in bacteria
  Bacterial resistance: Ampicillin, 100 μg/mL
  Growth temperature: 37°C
  Growth strain: NEB Stable
  Copy number: Low Copy
Gene/Insert 1
  Gene/Insert name: Gaussia luciferase, slow burn; Channelrhodopsin 2(CS/DA), stable step function opsin; EYFP (alt name: sbGLuc-ChR2(CS/DA)-EYFP)
  Promoter: hSyn
  Cloning method: Unknown
  Sequencing primers: 5′ n/a
Gene/Insert 2
  Gene/Insert name: Channelrhodopsin 2(CS/DA), stable step function opsin (alt name: ChR2(CS/DA))
Gene/Insert 3
  Gene/Insert name: Enhanced Yellow Fluorescent Protein (alt name: EYFP)
Terms and licenses: Academic/Nonprofit Terms; Industry Terms: Not Available to Industry
How to cite: pAAV-hSyn-sbGLuc-ChR2(CS/DA)-EYFP was a gift from Ute Hochgeschwender (Addgene plasmid # 114106 ; http://n2t.net/addgene:114106 ; RRID:Addgene_114106)
